Addgene plasmid #171837: pCAG-WIPI2dK128E-cs-TEV-STREP
Purpose: Mammalian expression of human WIPI2d K128E with C-terminal Strep
Depositing lab: James Hurley. Depositing organization: University of California, Berkeley. Publication: Structural basis for membrane recruitment of ATG16L1 by WIPI2 in autophagy. Strong LM, Chang C, Riley JF, Boecker CA, Flower TG, Buffalo CZ, Ren X, Stavoe AK, Holzbaur EL, Hurley JH. Elife. 2021 Sep 10;10. pii: 70372. doi: 10.7554/eLife.70372. PubMed 34505572.
Backbone
  Vector backbone: pCAG
  Vector type: Mammalian Expression
Growth in bacteria
  Bacterial resistance: Ampicillin, 100 μg/mL
  Growth temperature: 37°C
  Growth strain: DH5alpha
  Copy number: High Copy
Gene/Insert
  Gene/Insert name: WIPI2d
  Species: H. sapiens (human)
  Mutation: K128E
  Entrez Gene: WIPI2 (a.k.a. ATG18B, Atg21, CGI-50, IDDSSA, WIPI-2)
  Tag / fusion protein: Strep (C terminal on insert)
  Cloning method: Restriction Enzyme; 5′ cloning site Unknown (unknown if destroyed); 3′ cloning site Unknown (unknown if destroyed)
Terms and licenses: Academic/Nonprofit Terms; Industry Terms: Not Available to Industry
How to cite: pCAG-WIPI2dK128E-cs-TEV-STREP was a gift from James Hurley (Addgene plasmid # 171837 ; http://n2t.net/addgene:171837 ; RRID:Addgene_171837)
