[The description below was written by a language model from this plasmid's Addgene catalogue record and pLannotate feature annotations shown in this document.]
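Description:
pCAG-WIPI2dK128E-cs-TEV-STREP is a mammalian expression plasmid built on the pCAG backbone that drives production of human WIPI2d carrying a K128E point mutation. It is propagated in E. coli as a high-copy plasmid through a ColE1/pUC-type origin and selected with ampicillin via the β-lactamase gene and its native promoter. No mammalian selection marker appears in the record, so the construct is suited to transient transfection. An SV40 origin of replication and SV40 poly(A) signal are also present in the backbone, along with remnant lac promoter/operator and lacI fragments that have no evident role in expression.

The expression cassette has the characteristic CAG layout: the CMV immediate-early enhancer followed by the chicken β-actin/rabbit β-globin chimeric intron, with a rabbit β-globin polyadenylation signal downstream. The small HBB fragments flagged on either side of the insert are most likely residual β-globin exon sequence from this cassette rather than separate coding regions. The WIPI2 open reading frame was matched by the annotation tool to the rat orthologue, but the catalogue entry specifies the human gene. It is followed in frame by a TEV protease cleavage site and Strep-tag II sequences that appear consistent with a Twin-Strep arrangement, giving a C-terminal affinity tag that binds Strep-Tactin and can be removed by TEV digestion.

WIPI2 is a PtdIns3P-binding autophagy factor acting early in autophagosome formation. The associated work concerns the structural basis of ATG16L1 recruitment by WIPI2, so this mutant was presumably made to probe that process, although the record does not state the effect of K128E. The design suits expression in mammalian cells followed by Strep affinity purification.
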