Features (pLannotate 1.2.2; 20 found; start..end, strand, type, name):
    273..1133    -  CDS            AmpR: β-lactamase; bla; confers resistance to ampicillin, carbenicillin, and related antibiotics
   1134..1238    -  promoter       AmpR promoter: bla
   1269..1648    +  enhancer       CMV enhancer: human cytomegalovirus immediate early enhancer
   1928..2944    +  intron         chimeric intron: chimera between introns from chicken β-actin and rabbit β-globin
   2942..2998    +  CDS            HBB (fragment): HBB_LEPEU - Experimental evidence at protein level: Swiss-Prot protein existence level 1. Involved in oxygen transport from the lung to the various peripheral tissues. From Lepus europaeus (European hare).
   3024..4298    +  CDS            Wipi2: WIPI2_RAT - Experimental evidence at protein level: Swiss-Prot protein existence level 1. Component of the autophagy machinery that controls the major intracellular degradation process by which cytoplasmic materials are packaged into autophagosomes and delivered to lysosomes for degradation. Involved in an early step of the formation of preautophagosomal structures. Binds and is activated by phosphatidylinositol 3-phosphate (PtdIns3P) forming on membranes of the endoplasmic reticulum upon activation of the upstream ULK1 and PI3 kinases. Mediates ER-isolation membranes contacts by interacting w
   4305..4324    +  CDS            TEV site (fragment): tobacco etch virus (TEV) protease recognition and cleavage site
   4347..4364    +  CDS            Twin-Strep-tag (fragment): two Strep-Tag®II moieties connected by a linker for enhanced binding to Strep-Tactin®, an engineered form of streptavidin (Schmidt et al., 2013)
   4401..4423    +  CDS            Strep-Tag II (fragment): peptide that binds Strep-Tactin®, an engineered form of streptavidin
   4459..4536    +  CDS            HBB (fragment): HBB_PONPY - Experimental evidence at transcript level: Swiss-Prot protein existence level 2. Involved in oxygen transport from the lung to the various peripheral tissues. From Pongo pygmaeus (Bornean orangutan).
   4607..4662    +  polyA_signal   β-globin poly(A) signal: rabbit β-globin polyadenylation signal (Gil and Proudfoot, 1987)
   5047..5063    -  protein_bind   lac operator: The lac repressor binds to the lac operator to inhibit transcription in E. coli. This inhibition can be relieved by adding lactose or isopropyl-β-D-thiogalactopyranoside (IPTG). lac repressor encoded by lacI
   5071..5101    -  promoter       lac promoter: promoter for the E. coli lac operon
   5116..5137    -  protein_bind   CAP binding site: CAP binding activates transcription in the presence of cAMP. E. coli catabolite activator protein
   5150..5189    -  CDS            lacI (fragment): lac repressor; lacI; The lac repressor binds to the lac operator to inhibit transcription in E. coli. This inhibition can be relieved by adding lactose or isopropyl-β-D-thiogalactopyranoside (IPTG).
   5196..5218    +  promoter       SV40 promoter (fragment): SV40 enhancer and early promoter
   5242..5377    +  rep_origin     SV40 ori: SV40 origin of replication
   5397..5531    +  polyA_signal   SV40 poly(A) signal: SV40 polyadenylation signal
   5533..5587    -  CDS            lacI (fragment): lac repressor; lacI; The lac repressor binds to the lac operator to inhibit transcription in E. coli. This inhibition can be relieved by adding lactose or isopropyl-β-D-thiogalactopyranoside (IPTG).
   5770..102     -  rep_origin     ori (across the origin): high-copy-number ColE1/pMB1/pBR322/pUC origin of replication
>Addgene plasmid #171837 | pCAG-WIPI2dK128E-cs-TEV-STREP | addgene full sequence | sequence record 340784 | Addgene Partial NGS Result
AAAAGAGTTGGTAGCTCTTGATCCGGCAAACAAACCACCGCTGGTAGCGGTGGTTTTTTTGTTTGCAAGC
AGCAGATTACGCGCAGAAAAAAAGGATCTCAAGAAGATCCTTTGATCTTTTCTACGGGGTCTGACGCTCA
GTGGAACGAAAACTCACGTTAAGGGATTTTGGTCATGAGATTATCAAAAAGGATCTTCACCTAGATCCTT
TTAAATTAAAAATGAAGTTTTAAATCAATCTAAAGTATATATGAGTAAACTTGGTCTGACAGTTACCAAT
GCTTAATCAGTGAGGCACCTATCTCAGCGATCTGTCTATTTCGTTCATCCATAGTTGCCTGACTCCCCGT
CGTGTAGATAACTACGATACGGGAGGGCTTACCATCTGGCCCCAGTGCTGCAATGATACCGCGAGACCCA
CGCTCACCGGCTCCAGATTTATCAGCAATAAACCAGCCAGCCGGAAGGGCCGAGCGCAGAAGTGGTCCTG
CAACTTTATCCGCCTCCATCCAGTCTATTAATTGTTGCCGGGAAGCTAGAGTAAGTAGTTCGCCAGTTAA
TAGTTTGCGCAACGTTGTTGCCATTGCTACAGGCATCGTGGTGTCACGCTCGTCGTTTGGTATGGCTTCA
TTCAGCTCCGGTTCCCAACGATCAAGGCGAGTTACATGATCCCCCATGTTGTGCAAAAAAGCGGTTAGCT
CCTTCGGTCCTCCGATCGTTGTCAGAAGTAAGTTGGCCGCAGTGTTATCACTCATGGTTATGGCAGCACT
GCATAATTCTCTTACTGTCATGCCATCCGTAAGATGCTTTTCTGTGACTGGTGAGTACTCAACCAAGTCA
TTCTGAGAATAGTGTATGCGGCGACCGAGTTGCTCTTGCCCGGCGTCAATACGGGATAATACCGCGCCAC
ATAGCAGAACTTTAAAAGTGCTCATCATTGGAAAACGTTCTTCGGGGCGAAAACTCTCAAGGATCTTACC
GCTGTTGAGATCCAGTTCGATGTAACCCACTCGTGCACCCAACTGATCTTCAGCATCTTTTACTTTCACC
AGCGTTTCTGGGTGAGCAAAAACAGGAAGGCAAAATGCCGCAAAAAAGGGAATAAGGGCGACACGGAAAT
GTTGAATACTCATACTCTTCCTTTTTCAATATTATTGAAGCATTTATCAGGGTTATTGTCTCATGAGCGG
ATACATATTTGAATGTATTTAGAAAAATAAACAAATAGGGGTTCCGCGCACATTTCCCCGAAAAGTGCCA
CCTGGGTCGACATTGATTATTGACTAGTTATTAATAGTAATCAATTACGGGGTCATTAGTTCATAGCCCA
TATATGGAGTTCCGCGTTACATAACTTACGGTAAATGGCCCGCCTGGCTGACCGCCCAACGACCCCCGCC
CATTGACGTCAATAATGACGTATGTTCCCATAGTAACGCCAATAGGGACTTTCCATTGACGTCAATGGGT
GGAGTATTTACGGTAAACTGCCCACTTGGCAGTACATCAAGTGTATCATATGCCAAGTACGCCCCCTATT
GACGTCAATGACGGTAAATGGCCCGCCTGGCATTATGCCCAGTACATGACCTTATGGGACTTTCCTACTT
GGCAGTACATCTACGTATTAGTCATCGCTATTACCATGGTCGAGGTGAGCCCCACGTTCTGCTTCACTCT
CCCCATCTCCCCCCCCTCCCCACCCCCAATTTTGTATTTATTTATTTTTTAATTATTTTGTGCAGCGATG
GGGGCGGGGGGGGGGGGGGGGSGCGCGCCRGGSGGGGSGGGGSGGGGSGRGGGGSGGGGSGGGGSGRGGS
GGRGRGGKGSGGCGGCAGCCAATCAGAGCGGCGCGCTCCGAAAGTTTCCTTTTATGGCGAGGCGGCGGCG
GCGGCGGCCCTATAAAAAGCGAAGCGCGCGGCGGGCGGGAGTCGCTGCGCGCTGCCTTCGCCCCGTGCCC
CGCTCCGCCGCCGCCTCGCGCCGCCCGCCCCGGCTCTGACTGACCGCGTTACTCCCACAGGTGAGCGGGC
GGGACGGCCCTTCTCCTCCGGGCTGTAATTAGCGCTTGGTTTAATGACGGCTTGTTTCTTTTCTGTGGCT
GCGTGAAAGCCTTGAGGGGCTCCGGGAGGGCCCTTTGTGCGGGGGGAGCGGCTCGGGGGGTGCGTGCGTG
TGTGTGTGCGTGGGGAGCGCCGCGTGCGGCTCCGCGCTGCCCGGCGGCTGTGAGCGCTGCGGGCGCGGCG
CGGGGCTTTGTGCGCTCCGCAGTGTGCGCGAGGGGAGCGCGGCCGGGGGCGGTGCCCCGCGGTGCGGGGG
GGGCTGCGAGGGGAACAAAGGCTGCGTGCGGGGTGTGTGCGTGGGGGGGTGAGCAGGGGGTGTGGGCGCG
TCGGTCGGGCTGCAACCCCCCCTGCACCCCCCTCCCCGAGTTGCTGAGCACGGCCCGGCTTCGGGTGCGG
GGCTCCGTACGGGGCGTGGCGCGGGGCTCGCCGTGCCGGGCGGGGGGTGGCGGCAGGKGGGGGTGCCGGG
CGGGGCGGGGCCGCCTCGGGCCGGGGRGGGCTCGGGGGAGGGGCGCGGCGGCCCCCGGAGCGCCGGCGGC
TGTCGAGGCGCGGCGAGCCGCAGCCATTGCCTTTTATGGTAATCGTGCGAGAGGGCGCAGGGACTTCCTT
TGTCCCAAATCTGTGCGGAGCCGAAATCTGGGAGGCGCCGCCGCACCCCCTCTAGCGGGCGCGGGGCGAA
GCGGTGCGGCGCCGGCAGGAAGGAAATGGGCGGGGAGGGCCTTCGTGCGTCGCCGCGCCGCCGTCCCCTT
CTCCCTCTCCAGCCTCGGGGCTGTCCGCGGGGGGACGGCTGCCTTCGGGGGGGACGGGGCAGGGCGGGGT
TCGGCTTCTGGCGTGTGACCGGCGGCTCTAGAGCCTCTGCTAACCATGTTCATGCCTTCTTCTTTTTCCT
ACAGCTCCTGGGCAACGTGCTGGTTATTGTGCTGTCTCATCATTTTGGCAAAGAATTCCTCGATCGACGG
TATCGATGCCACCATGAACCTGGCGAGCCAGAGCGGGGAGGCCGGCGCCGGCCAGCTGCTCTTCGCCAAC
TTCAACCAGGACAACACGTCCCTAGCTGTTGGTAGTAAGTCCGGTTATAAATTTTTCTCCCTTTCTTCTG
TGGATAAGCTGGAACAGATCTATGAATGCACCGATACGGAAGATGTGTGCATTGTAGAGAGATTGTTCTC
CAGCAGCCTAGTGGCCATCGTGAGCCTTAAAGCACCAAGGAAGCTAAAGGTTTGCCACTTTAAGAAGGGA
ACTGAGATCTGCAACTACAGCTACTCCAACACGATTCTGGCTGTGAAGCTCAACAGGCAGAGGCTGATAG
TATGCCTGGAGGAGTCCCTGTACATCCACAACATTCGGGACATGGAGGTGCTGCATACGATCAGGGAGAC
GCCTCCAAACCCTGCAGGCCTGTGTGCGCTGTCAATCAACAACGACAACTGCTACTTGGCGTACCCAGGG
AGCGCGACCATCGGAGAGGTGCAGGTCTTCGATACCATTAATTTGAGAGCTGCAAACATGATTCCGGCTC
ACGACAGTCCTTTAGCGGCACTGGCCTTTGACGCAAGTGGAACTAAACTTGCCACGGCTTCGGAGAAGGG
GACCGTGATTAGGGTATTTTCCATTCCAGAAGGACAAAAACTCTTTGAGTTTCGGAGAGGAGTAAAGAGG
TGCGTGAGCATCTGCTCCCTGGCCTTCAGCATGGACGGCATGTTCCTCTCCGCCTCCAGCAACACTGAGA
CCGTGCACATCTTCAAACTCGAGACTGTGAAAGAAAAACCCCCAGAGGAGCCCACCACCTGGACCGGGTA
CTTCGGGAAAGTGCTCATGGCCTCCACCAGCTACCTGCCTTCCCAAGTGACAGAAATGTTCAACCAGGGC
AGAGCCTTCGCCACGGTCCGCCTGCCATTCTGCGGCCACAAAAACATCTGCTCGCTAGCCACAATTCAGA
AGATCCCGCGGTTGTTGGTGGGTGCCGCCGACGGGTACCTGTACATGTACAACCTGGACCCCCAGGAGGG
CGGCGAGTGTGCCCTGATGAAGCAGCACCGGCTGGACGGCAGTCTGGAAACGACCAATGAGATCTTGGAC
TCTGCCTCTCACGACTGCCCCTTAGTCACTCAGACATACGGCGCAGCTGCAGGAAAAGCCTACACAGACG
ACCTGGGTGCTGTGGGTGGCGCCTGCCTGGAGGACGAGGCCAGCGCCCTGCGCCTGGATGAGGACAGCGA
GCACCCGCCCATGATTCTTCGGACTGACGGATCGGAAAACCTGTATTTTCAGGGTGGTACCATGGCGGCC
TGGTCACACCCGCAGTTCGAGAAAGGTGGAGGTGCCCGAGGTGGATCGGGAGGTGGATCGTGGAGCCACC
CGCAGTTCGAAAAATGACCCGGGTGATATCTTAATTAATTAACTCGAGGAATTCACTCCTCAGGTGCAGG
CTGCCTATCAGAAGGTGGTGGCTGGTGTGGCCAATGCCCTGGCTCACAAATACCACTGAGATCTTTTTCC
CTCTGCCAAAAATTATGGGGACATCATGAAGCCCCTTGAGCATCTGACTTCTGGCTAATAAAGGAAATTT
ATTTTCATTGCAATAGTGTGTTGGAATTTTTTGTGTCTCTCACTCGGAAGGACATATGGGAGGGCAAATC
ATTTAAAACATCAGAATGAGTATTTGGTTTAGAGTTTGGCAACATATGCCCATATGCTGGCTGCCATGAA
CAAAGGTTGGCTATAAAGAGGTCATCAGTATATGAAACAGCCCCCTGCTGTCCATTCCTTATTCCATAGA
AAAGCCTTGACTTGAGGTTAGATTTTTTTTATATTTTGTTTTGTGTTATTTTTTTCTTTAACATCCCTAA
AATTTTCCTTACATGTTTTACTAGCCAGATTTTTCCTCCTCTCCTGACTACTCCCAGTCATAGCTGTCCC
TCTTCTCTTATGGAGATCCCTCGACCTGCAGCCCAAGCTTGGCGTAATCATGGTCATAGCTGTTTCCTGT
GTGAAATTGTTATCCGCTCACAATTCCACACAACATACGAGCCGGAAGCATAAAGTGTAAAGCCTGGGGT
GCCTAATGAGTGAGCTAACTCACATTAATTGCGTTGCGCTCACTGCCCGCTTTCCAGTCGGGAAACCTGT
CGTGCCAGCGGATCCGCATCTCAATTAGTCAGCAACCATAGTCCCGCCCCTAACTCCGCCCATCCCGCCC
CTAACTCCGCCCAGTTCCGCCCATTCTCCGCCCCATGGCTGACTAATTTTTTTTATTTATGCAGAGGCCG
AGGCCGCCTCGGCCTCTGAGCTATTCCAGAAGTAGTGAGGAGGCTTTTTTGGAGGCCTAGGCTTTTGCAA
AAAGCTAACTTGTTTATTGCAGCTTATAATGGTTACAAATAAAGCAATAGCATCACAAATTTCACAAATA
AAGCATTTTTTTCACTGCATTCTAGTTGTGGTTTGTCCAAACTCATCAATGTATCTTATCATGTCTGGAT
CCGCTGCATTAATGAATCGGCCAACGCGCGGGGAGAGGCGGTTTGCGTATTGGGCGCTCTTCCGCTTCCT
CGCTCACTGACTCGCTGCGCTCGGTCGTTCGGCTGCGGCGAGCGGTATCAGCTCACTCAAAGGCGGTAAT
ACGGTTATCCACAGAATCAGGGGATAACGCAGGAAAGAACATGTGAGCAAAAGGCCAGCAAAAGGCCAGG
AACCGTAAAAAGGCCGCGTTGCTGGCGTTTTTCCATAGGCTCCGCCCCCCTGACGAGCATCACAAAAATC
GACGCTCAAGTCAGAGGTGGCGAAACCCGACAGGACTATAAAGATACCAGGCGTTTCCCCCTGGAAGCTC
CCTCGTGCGCTCTCCTGTTCCGACCCTGCCGCTTACCGGATACCTGTCCGCCTTTCTCCCTTCGGGAAGC
GTGGCGCTTTCTCATAGCTCACGCTGTAGGTATCTCAGTTCGGTGTAGGTCGTTCGCTCCAAGCTGGGCT
GTGTGCACGAACCCCCCGTTCAGCCCGACCGCTGCGCCTTATCCGGTAACTATCGTCTTGAGTCCAACCC
GGTAAGACACGACTTATCGCCACTGGCAGCAGCCACTGGTAACAGGATTAGCAGAGCGAGGTATGTAGGC
GGTGCTACAGAGTTCTTGAAGTGGTGGCCTAACTACGGCTACACTAGAAGAACAGTATTTGGTATCTGCG
CTCTGCTGAAGCCAGTTACCTTCGGA
